>Addgene plasmid #131075 | pYJ32-lenti-U6-MAFA-acti-gRNA3-MS2 | addgene full sequence | sequence record 267719 | Addgene NGS Result
AACGCCAGCAACGCGGCCTTTTTACGGTTCCTGGCCTTTTGCTGGCCTTTTGCTCACATGTTCTTTCCTG
CGTTATCCCCTGATTCTGTGGATAACCGTATTACCGCCTTTGAGTGAGCTGATACCGCTCGCCGCAGCCG
AACGACCGAGCGCAGCGAGTCAGTGAGCGAGGAAGCGGAAGAGCGCCCAATACGCAAACCGCCTCTCCCC
GCGCGTTGGCCGATTCATTAATGCAGCTGGCACGACAGGTTTCCCGACTGGAAAGCGGGCAGTGAGCGCA
ACGCAATTAATGTGAGTTAGCTCACTCATTAGGCACCCCAGGCTTTACACTTTATGCTTCCGGCTCGTAT
GTTGTGTGGAATTGTGAGCGGATAACAATTTCACACAGGAAACAGCTATGACCATGATTACGCCAAGCGC
GCAATTAACCCTCACTAAAGGGAACAAAAGCTGGAGCTGCAAGCTTAATGTAGTCTTATGCAATACTCTT
GTAGTCTTGCAACATGGTAACGATGAGTTAGCAACATGCCTTACAAGGAGAGAAAAAGCACCGTGCATGC
CGATTGGTGGAAGTAAGGTGGTACGATCGTGCCTTATTAGGAAGGCAACAGACGGGTCTGACATGGATTG
GACGAACCACTGAATTGCCGCATTGCAGAGATATTGTATTTAAGTGCCTAGCTCGATACATAAACGGGTC
TCTCTGGTTAGACCAGATCTGAGCCTGGGAGCTCTCTGGCTAACTAGGGAACCCACTGCTTAAGCCTCAA
TAAAGCTTGCCTTGAGTGCTTCAAGTAGTGTGTGCCCGTCTGTTGTGTGACTCTGGTAACTAGAGATCCC
TCAGACCCTTTTAGTCAGTGTGGAAAATCTCTAGCAGTGGCGCCCGAACAGGGACTTGAAAGCGAAAGGG
AAACCAGAGGAGCTCTCTCGACGCAGGACTCGGCTTGCTGAAGCGCGCACGGCAAGAGGCGAGGGGCGGC
GACTGGTGAGTACGCCAAAAATTTTGACTAGCGGAGGCTAGAAGGAGAGAGATGGGTGCGAGAGCGTCAG
TATTAAGCGGGGGAGAATTAGATCGCGATGGGAAAAAATTCGGTTAAGGCCAGGGGGAAAGAAAAAATAT
AAATTAAAACATATAGTATGGGCAAGCAGGGAGCTAGAACGATTCGCAGTTAATCCTGGCCTGTTAGAAA
CATCAGAAGGCTGTAGACAAATACTGGGACAGCTACAACCATCCCTTCAGACAGGATCAGAAGAACTTAG
ATCATTATATAATACAGTAGCAACCCTCTATTGTGTGCATCAAAGGATAGAGATAAAAGACACCAAGGAA
GCTTTAGACAAGATAGAGGAAGAGCAAAACAAAAGTAAGACCACCGCACAGCAAGCGGCCGCTGATCTTC
AGACCTGGAGGAGGAGATATGAGGGACAATTGGAGAAGTGAATTATATAAATATAAAGTAGTAAAAATTG
AACCATTAGGAGTAGCACCCACCAAGGCAAAGAGAAGAGTGGTGCAGAGAGAAAAAAGAGCAGTGGGAAT
AGGAGCTTTGTTCCTTGGGTTCTTGGGAGCAGCAGGAAGCACTATGGGCGCAGCGTCAATGACGCTGACG
GTACAGGCCAGACAATTATTGTCTGGTATAGTGCAGCAGCAGAACAATTTGCTGAGGGCTATTGAGGCGC
AACAGCATCTGTTGCAACTCACAGTCTGGGGCATCAAGCAGCTCCAGGCAAGAATCCTGGCTGTGGAAAG
ATACCTAAAGGATCAACAGCTCCTGGGGATTTGGGGTTGCTCTGGAAAACTCATTTGCACCACTGCTGTG
CCTTGGAATGCTAGTTGGAGTAATAAATCTCTGGAACAGATTTGGAATCACACGACCTGGATGGAGTGGG
ACAGAGAAATTAACAATTACACAAGCTTAATACACTCCTTAATTGAAGAATCGCAAAACCAGCAAGAAAA
GAATGAACAAGAATTATTGGAATTAGATAAATGGGCAAGTTTGTGGAATTGGTTTAACATAACAAATTGG
CTGTGGTATATAAAATTATTCATAATGATAGTAGGAGGCTTGGTAGGTTTAAGAATAGTTTTTGCTGTAC
TTTCTATAGTGAATAGAGTTAGGCAGGGATATTCACCATTATCGTTTCAGACCCACCTCCCAACCCCGAG
GGGACCCAGAGAGGGCCTATTTCCCATGATTCCTTCATATTTGCATATACGATACAAGGCTGTTAGAGAG
ATAATTAGAATTAATTTGACTGTAAACACAAAGATATTAGTACAAAATACGTGACGTAGAAAGTAATAAT
TTCTTGGGTAGTTTGCAGTTTTAAAATTATGTTTTAAAATGGACTATCATATGCTTACCGTAACTTGAAA
GTATTTCGATTTCTTGGCTTTATATATCTTGTGGAAAGGACGAAACACCGTCTCCCCCCCCTGCTCCCCG
GTTTTAGAGCTAGGCCAACATGAGGATCACCCATGTCTGCAGGGCCTAGCAAGTTAAAATAAGGCTAGTC
CGTTATCAACTTGGCCAACATGAGGATCACCCATGTCTGCAGGGCCAAGTGGCACCGAGTCGGTGCTTTT
TTGGATCCAAGCTTGGCGTAACTAGATCTTGAGACAAATGGCAGTATTCATCCACAATTTTAAAAGAAAA
GGGGGGATTGGGGGGTACAGTGCAGGGGAAAGAATAGTAGACATAATAGCAACAGACATACAAACTAAAG
AATTACAAAAACAAATTACAAAAATTCAAAATTTTCGGGTTTATTACAGGGACAGCAGAGATCCACTTTG
GCGCCGGCTCGAGGGGGCCCGGGTGCAAAGATGGATAAAGTTTTAAACAGAGAGGAATCTTTGCAGCTAA
TGGACCTTCTAGGTCTTGAAAGGAGTGGGAATTGGCTCCGGTGCCCGTCAGTGGGCAGAGCGCACATCGC
CCACAGTCCCCGAGAAGTTGGGGGGAGGGGTCGGCAATTGATCCGGTGCCTAGAGAAGGTGGCGCGGGGT
AAACTGGGAAAGTGATGTCGTGTACTGGCTCCGCCTTTTTCCCGAGGGTGGGGGAGAACCGTATATAAGT
GCAGTAGTCGCCGTGAACGTTCTTTTTCGCAACGGGTTTGCCGCCAGAACACAGGTAAGTGCCGTGTGTG
GTTCCCGCGGGCCTGGCCTCTTTACGGGTTATGGCCCTTGCGTGCCTTGAATTACTTCCACCTGGCTGCA
GTACGTGATTCTTGATCCCGAGCTTCGGGTTGGAAGTGGGTGGGAGAGTTCGAGGCCTTGCGCTTAAGGA
GCCCCTTCGCCTCGTGCTTGAGTTGAGGCCTGGCCTGGGCGCTGGGGCCGCCGCGTGCGAATCTGGTGGC
ACCTTCGCGCCTGTCTCGCTGCTTTCGATAAGTCTCTAGCCATTTAAAATTTTTGATGACCTGCTGCGAC
GCTTTTTTTCTGGCAAGATAGTCTTGTAAATGCGGGCCAAGATCTGCACACTGGTATTTCGGTTTTTGGG
GCCGCGGGCGGCGACGGGGCCCGTGCGTCCCAGCGCACATGTTCGGCGAGGCGGGGCCTGCGAGCGCGGC
CACCGAGAATCGGACGGGGGTAGTCTCAAGCTGGCCGGCCTGCTCTGGTGCCTGGCCTCGCGCCGCCGTG
TATCGCCCCGCCCTGGGCGGCAAGGCTGGCCCGGTCGGCACCAGTTGCGTGAGCGGAAAGATGGCCGCTT
CCCGGCCCTGCTGCAGGGAGCTCAAAATGGAGGACGCGGCGCTCGGGAGAGCGGGCGGGTGAGTCACCCA
CACAAAGGAAAAGGGCCTTTCCGTCCTCAGCCGTCGCTTCATGTGACTCCACGGAGTACCGGGCGCCGTC
CAGGCACCTCGATTAGTTCTCGAGCTTTTGGAGTACGTCGTCTTTAGGTTGGGGGGAGGGGTTTTATGCG
ATGGAGTTTCCCCACACTGAGTGGGTGGAGACTGAAGTTAGGCCAGCTTGGCACTTGATGTAATTCTCCT
TGGAATTTGCCCTTTTTGAGTTTGGATCTTGGTTCATTCTCAAGCCTCAGACAGTGGTTCAAAGTTTTTT
TCTTCCATTTCAGGTGTCGTGACGTACGGCCACCATGACCGAGTACAAGCCCACGGTGCGCCTCGCCACC
CGCGACGACGTCCCCAGGGCCGTACGCACCCTCGCCGCCGCGTTCGCCGACTACCCCGCCACGCGCCACA
CCGTCGATCCGGACCGCCACATCGAGCGGGTCACCGAGCTGCAAGAACTCTTCCTCACGCGCGTCGGGCT
CGACATCGGCAAGGTGTGGGTCGCGGACGACGGCGCCGCCGTGGCGGTCTGGACCACGCCGGAGAGCGTC
GAAGCGGGGGCGGTGTTCGCCGAGATCGGCCCGCGCATGGCCGAGTTGAGCGGTTCCCGGCTGGCCGCGC
AGCAACAGATGGAAGGCCTCCTGGCGCCGCACCGGCCCAAGGAGCCCGCGTGGTTCCTGGCCACCGTCGG
AGTCTCGCCCGACCACCAGGGCAAGGGTCTGGGCAGCGCCGTCGTGCTCCCCGGAGTGGAGGCGGCCGAG
CGCGCCGGGGTGCCCGCCTTCCTGGAGACCTCCGCGCCCCGCAACCTCCCCTTCTACGAGCGGCTCGGCT
TCACCGTCACCGCCGACGTCGAGGTGCCCGAAGGACCGCGCACCTGGTGCATGACCCGCAAGCCCGGTGC
CTGAACGCGTTAAGTCGACAATCAACCTCTGGATTACAAAATTTGTGAAAGATTGACTGGTATTCTTAAC
TATGTTGCTCCTTTTACGCTATGTGGATACGCTGCTTTAATGCCTTTGTATCATGCTATTGCTTCCCGTA
TGGCTTTCATTTTCTCCTCCTTGTATAAATCCTGGTTGCTGTCTCTTTATGAGGAGTTGTGGCCCGTTGT
CAGGCAACGTGGCGTGGTGTGCACTGTGTTTGCTGACGCAACCCCCACTGGTTGGGGCATTGCCACCACC
TGTCAGCTCCTTTCCGGGACTTTCGCTTTCCCCCTCCCTATTGCCACGGCGGAACTCATCGCCGCCTGCC
TTGCCCGCTGCTGGACAGGGGCTCGGCTGTTGGGCACTGACAATTCCGTGGTGTTGTCGGGGAAATCATC
GTCCTTTCCTTGGCTGCTCGCCTGTGTTGCCACCTGGATTCTGCGCGGGACGTCCTTCTGCTACGTCCCT
TCGGCCCTCAATCCAGCGGACCTTCCTTCCCGCGGCCTGCTGCCGGCTCTGCGGCCTCTTCCGCGTCTTC
GCCTTCGCCCTCAGACGAGTCGGATCTCCCTTTGGGCCGCCTCCCCGCGTCGACTTTAAGACCAATGACT
TACAAGGCAGCTGTAGATCTTAGCCACTTTTTAAAAGAAAAGGGGGGACTGGAAGGGCTAATTCACTCCC
AACGAAGACAAGATCTGCTTTTTGCTTGTACTGGGTCTCTCTGGTTAGACCAGATCTGAGCCTGGGAGCT
CTCTGGCTAACTAGGGAACCCACTGCTTAAGCCTCAATAAAGCTTGCCTTGAGTGCTTCAAGTAGTGTGT
GCCCGTCTGTTGTGTGACTCTGGTAACTAGAGATCCCTCAGACCCTTTTAGTCAGTGTGGAAAATCTCTA
GCAGTACGTATAGTAGTTCATGTCATCTTATTATTCAGTATTTATAACTTGCAAAGAAATGAATATCAGA
GAGTGAGAGGAACTTGTTTATTGCAGCTTATAATGGTTACAAATAAAGCAATAGCATCACAAATTTCACA
AATAAAGCATTTTTTTCACTGCATTCTAGTTGTGGTTTGTCCAAACTCATCAATGTATCTTATCATGTCT
GGCTCTAGCTATCCCGCCCCTAACTCCGCCCATCCCGCCCCTAACTCCGCCCAGTTCCGCCCATTCTCCG
CCCCATGGCTGACTAATTTTTTTTATTTATGCAGAGGCCGAGGCCGCCTCGGCCTCTGAGCTATTCCAGA
AGTAGTGAGGAGGCTTTTTTGGAGGCCTAGGGACGTACCCAATTCGCCCTATAGTGAGTCGTATTACGCG
CGCTCACTGGCCGTCGTTTTACAACGTCGTGACTGGGAAAACCCTGGCGTTACCCAACTTAATCGCCTTG
CAGCACATCCCCCTTTCGCCAGCTGGCGTAATAGCGAAGAGGCCCGCACCGATCGCCCTTCCCAACAGTT
GCGCAGCCTGAATGGCGAATGGG
[124 nt withheld, positions 6184-6307]
C
[91 nt withheld, positions 6309-6399]
A
[49 nt withheld, positions 6401-6449]
CCTTTGACGTTGGAGTCCACGTTCTTT
[37 nt withheld, positions 6477-6513]
ACCCTATCTCGGTCTATTCTTTTGATTTATAAGGGATTTTGCCGATTTCGGCCTATTGGTTAAAAAATGA
GCTGATTTAACAAAAATTTAACGCGAATTTTAACAAAATATTAACGCTTACAATTTAGGTGGCACTTTTC
GGGGAAATGTGCGCGGAACCCCTATTTGTTTATTTTTCTAAATACATTCAAATATGTATCCGCTCATGAG
ACAATAACCCTGATAAATGCTTCAATAATATTGAAAAAGGAAGAGTATGAGTATTCAACATTTCCGTGTC
GCCCTTATTCCCTTTTTTGCGGCATTTTGCCTTCCTGTTTTTGCTCACCCAGAAACGCTGGTGAAAGTAA
AAGATGCTGAAGATCAGTTGGGTGCACGAGTGGGTTACATCGAACTGGATCTCAACAGCGGTAAGATCCT
TGAGAGTTTTCGCCCCGAAGAACGTTTTCCAATGATGAGCACTTTTAAAGTTCTGCTATGTGGCGCGGTA
TTATCCCGTATTGACGCCGGGCAAGAGCAACTCGGTCGCCGCATACACTATTCTCAGAATGACTTGGTTG
AGTACTCACCAGTCACAGAAAAGCATCTTACGGATGGCATGACAGTAAGAGAATTATGCAGTGCTGCCAT
AACCATGAGTGATAACACTGCGGCCAACTTACTTCTGACAACGATCGGAGGACCGAAGGAGCTAACCGCT
TTTTTGCACAACATGGGGGATCATGTAACTCGCCTTGATCGTTGGGAACCGGAGCTGAATGAAGCCATAC
CAAACGACGAGCGTGACACCACGATGCCTGTAGCAATGGCAACAACGTTGCGCAAACTATTAACTGGCGA
ACTACTTACTCTAGCTTCCCGGCAACAATTAATAGACTGGATGGAGGCGGATAAAGTTGCAGGACCACTT
CTGCGCTCGGCCCTTCCGGCTGGCTGGTTTATTGCTGATAAATCTGGAGCCGGTGAGCGTGGGTCTCGCG
GTATCATTGCAGCACTGGGGCCAGATGGTAAGCCCTCCCGTATCGTAGTTATCTACACGACGGGGAGTCA
GGCAACTATGGATGAACGAAATAGACAGATCGCTGAGATAGGTGCCTCACTGATTAAGCATTGGTAACTG
TCAGACCAAGTTTACTCATATATACTTTAGATTGATTTAAAACTTCATTTTTAATTTAAAAGGATCTAGG
TGAAGATCCTTTTTGATAATCTCATGACCAAAATCCCTTAACGTGAGTTTTCGTTCCACTGAGCGTCAGA
CCCCGTAGAAAAGATCAAAGGATCTTCTTGAGATCCTTTTTTTCTGCGCGTAATCTGCTGCTTGCAAACA
AAAAAACCACCGCTACCAGCGGTGGTTTGTTTGCCGGATCAAGAGCTACCAACTCTTTTTCCGAAGGTAA
CTGGCTTCAGCAGAGCGCAGATACCAAATACTGTTCTTCTAGTGTAGCCGTAGTTAGGCCACCACTTCAA
GAACTCTGTAGCACCGCCTACATACCTCGCTCTGCTAATCCTGTTACCAGTGGCTGCTGCCAGTGGCGAT
AAGTCGTGTCTTACCGGGTTGGACTCAAGACGATAGTTACCGGATAAGGCGCAGCGGTCGGGCTGAACGG
GGGGTTCGTGCACACAGCCCAGCTTGGAGCGAACGACCTACACCGAACTGAGATACCTACAGCGTGAGCT
ATGAGAAAGCGCCACGCTTCCCGAAGGGAGAAAGGCGGACAGGTATCCGGTAAGCGGCAGGGTCGGAACA
GGAGAGCGCACGAGGGAGCTTCCAGGGGGAAACGCCTGGTATCTTTATAGTCCTGTCGGGTTTCGCCACC
TCTGACTTGAGCGTCGATTTTTGTGATGCTCGTCAGGGGGGCGGAGCCTATGGAAA
Features (pLannotate 1.2.2; 33 found; start..end, strand, type, name):
     48..181     +  rep_origin     RSF ori (fragment): Plasmids containing the RSF 1030 origin of replication can be propagated in E. coli cells that contain additional plasmids with compatible origins.
    183..275     +  CDS            lacI (fragment): lac repressor; lacI; The lac repressor binds to the lac operator to inhibit transcription in E. coli. This inhibition can be relieved by adding lactose or isopropyl-β-D-thiogalactopyranoside (IPTG).
    288..309     +  protein_bind   CAP binding site: CAP binding activates transcription in the presence of cAMP. E. coli catabolite activator protein
    324..354     +  promoter       lac promoter: promoter for the E. coli lac operon
    362..378     +  protein_bind   lac operator: The lac repressor binds to the lac operator to inhibit transcription in E. coli. This inhibition can be relieved by adding lactose or isopropyl-β-D-thiogalactopyranoside (IPTG). lac repressor encoded by lacI
    423..441     +  promoter       T3 promoter: promoter for bacteriophage T3 RNA polymerase
    469..695     +  promoter       RSV promoter: Rous sarcoma virus enhancer/promoter
    696..876     +  LTR            5' LTR (truncated): truncated 5' long terminal repeat (LTR) from HIV-1
    923..1048    +  misc_feature   HIV-1 Ψ: packaging signal of human immunodeficiency virus type 1
   1032..1395    +  CDS            HIV-1 gag (fragment): gag protein from human immunodeficiency virus 1; gag
   1541..1774    +  misc_feature   RRE: The Rev response element (RRE) of HIV-1 allows for Rev-dependent mRNA export from the nucleus to the cytoplasm.
   2151..2177    +  CDS            Rev (fragment): human immunodeficiency virus 1 (HIV-1) Rev protein; rev; enhances nuclear export of unspliced and incompletely spliced viral mRNAs
   2181..2421    +  promoter       U6 promoter: RNA polymerase III promoter for human U6 snRNA
   2468..2486    +  misc_RNA       MS2 stem loop: stem loop that binds the bacteriophage MS2 coat protein
   2497..2533    +  misc_RNA       gRNA scaffold (fragment): guide RNA scaffold for the Streptococcus pyogenes CRISPR/Cas9 system
   2538..2556    +  misc_RNA       MS2 stem loop: stem loop that binds the bacteriophage MS2 coat protein
   2567..2586    +  misc_RNA       gRNA scaffold (fragment): guide RNA scaffold for the Streptococcus pyogenes CRISPR/Cas9 system
   2648..2765    +  misc_feature   cPPT/CTS: central polypurine tract and central termination sequence of HIV-1
   2831..2897    +  CDS            small t antigen (fragment): SV40 (simian virus 40) small t antigen
   2923..3134    +  promoter       EF-1α core promoter: core promoter for human elongation factor EF-1α
   3135..4073    +  intron         EF-1α intron A: intron upstream of the start codon of human EF-1α
   4095..4694    +  CDS            PuroR (fragment): puromycin N-acetyltransferase; pac from Streptomyces; confers resistance to puromycin
   4710..5298    +  misc_feature   WPRE: woodchuck hepatitis virus posttranscriptional regulatory element
   5349..5368    +  misc_feature   cPPT/CTS (fragment): central polypurine tract and central termination sequence of HIV-1
   5370..5603    +  LTR            3' LTR (ΔU3): self-inactivating 3' long terminal repeat (LTR) from HIV-1
   5681..5802    +  polyA_signal   SV40 poly(A) signal: SV40 polyadenylation signal
   5842..5977    +  rep_origin     SV40 ori: SV40 origin of replication
   5998..6016    -  promoter       T7 promoter: promoter for bacteriophage T7 RNA polymerase
   6024..6179    +  CDS            lacZα (fragment): LacZα fragment of β-galactosidase; lacZ fragment
   6184..6612    +  rep_origin     f1 ori (sequence partly withheld): f1 bacteriophage origin of replication; arrow indicates direction of (+) strand synthesis
   6665..6769    +  promoter       AmpR promoter: bla
   6770..7630    +  CDS            AmpR: β-lactamase; bla; confers resistance to ampicillin, carbenicillin, and related antibiotics
   7801..8389    +  rep_origin     ori: high-copy-number ColE1/pMB1/pBR322/pUC origin of replication
