[The description below was written by a language model from this plasmid's Addgene catalogue record and pLannotate feature annotations shown in this document.]
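Description:
pYJ32-lenti-U6-MAFA-acti-gRNA3-MS2 is a third-generation-style, self-inactivating HIV-1 lentiviral transfer plasmid that delivers a single guide RNA for CRISPR activation of the human MAFA gene using the synergistic activation mediator (SAM) system. It is propagated in E. coli through a high-copy ColE1/pUC origin with ampicillin resistance (AmpR under its own promoter), and it also carries an f1 origin and an SV40 origin. The viral backbone consists of an RSV promoter driving a truncated 5' LTR, the Ψ packaging signal with a gag fragment, the RRE for Rev-dependent export of the genomic RNA, a cPPT/CTS, a WPRE, and a ΔU3 3' LTR followed by an SV40 polyadenylation signal.

The payload is a human U6 (RNA polymerase III) promoter expressing the MAFA-targeting spacer fused to a Streptococcus pyogenes Cas9 guide scaffold into which two MS2 stem loops have been inserted. In SAM, these hairpins recruit MS2 coat protein fused to activation domains, which act together with a dCas9-activator at the target promoter. Those protein components are not annotated here and would have to be supplied from separate constructs. Downstream, an EF-1α core promoter with its intron A drives a mammalian selection marker.

The record is inconsistent on two points. The catalogue lists zeocin as the selectable marker, whereas the feature annotation identifies the EF-1α-driven coding sequence as a puromycin N-acetyltransferase fragment. The stated backbone size of 15,000 bp also far exceeds the 8,389 nt sequenced record. The name indicates this is the third in a set of MAFA activation guides.
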