Addgene plasmid #131075: pYJ32-lenti-U6-MAFA-acti-gRNA3-MS2
Purpose: Activation of Mafa via SAM system
Depositing lab: Xiaojun Lian. Depositing organization: Pennsylvania State University.
Backbone
  Vector backbone: plenti-MS2-U6-gRNA-MS2
  Backbone size w/o insert (bp): 15000
  Vector type: Mammalian Expression, Lentiviral, CRISPR
  Selectable markers: Zeocin
Growth in bacteria
  Bacterial resistance: Ampicillin, 100 μg/mL
  Growth temperature: 37°C
  Growth strain: NEB Stable
  Copy number: High Copy
Gene/Insert
  Gene/Insert name: MAFA activation gRNA3
  gRNA/shRNA sequence: GTCTCCCCCCCCTGCTCCCCG
  Species: H. sapiens (human)
  Entrez Gene: MAFA (a.k.a. INSDM, RIPE3b1, hMafA)
  Cloning method: Restriction Enzyme; 5′ cloning site Unknown (unknown if destroyed); 3′ cloning site Unknown (unknown if destroyed)
  Sequencing primers: 5′ n/a
Terms and licenses: Academic/Nonprofit Terms; Industry Terms: Not Available to Industry
How to cite: pYJ32-lenti-U6-MAFA-acti-gRNA3-MS2 was a gift from Xiaojun Lian (Addgene plasmid # 131075 ; http://n2t.net/addgene:131075 ; RRID:Addgene_131075)
